>Addgene plasmid #182963 | pDY390 | addgene full sequence | sequence record 365359 | Addgene NGS Result
TCATGACCAAAATCCCTTAACGTGAGTTTTCGTTCCACTGAGCGTCAGACCCCTTAATAAGATGATCTTC
TTGAGATCGTTTTGGTCTGCGCGTAATCTCTTGCTCTGAAAACGAAAAAACCGCCTTGCAGGGCGGTTTT
TCGAAGGTTCTCTGAGCTACCAACTCTTTGAACCGAGGTAACTGGCTTGGAGGAGCGCAGTCACCAAAAC
TTGTCCTTTCAGTTTAGCCTTAACCGGCGCATGACTTCAAGACTAACTCCTCTAAATCAATTACCAGTGG
CTGCTGCCAGTGGTGCTTTTGCATGTCTTTCCGGGTTGGACTCAAGACGATAGTTACCGGATAAGGCGCA
GCGGTCGGACTGAACGGGGGGTTCGTGCATACAGTCCAGCTTGGAGCGAACTGCCTACCCGGAACTGAGT
GTCAGGCGTGGAATGAGACAAACGCGGCCATAACAGCGGAATGACACCGGTAAACCGAAAGGCAGGAACA
GGAGAGCGCACGAGGGAGCCGCCAGGGGGAAACGCCTGGTATCTTTATAGTCCTGTCGGGTTTCGCCACC
ACTGATTTGAGCGTCAGATTTCGTGATGCTTGTCAGGGGGGCGGAGCCTATGGAAAAACGGCTTTGCCGC
GGCCCTCTCACTTCCCTGTTAAGTATCTTCCTGGCATCTTCCAGGAAATCTCCGCCCCGTTCGTAAGCCA
TTTCCGCTCGCCGCAGTCGAACGACCGAGCGTAGCGAGTCAGTGAGCGAGGAAGCGGAATATATCCTGTA
TCACATATTCTGCTGACGCACCGGTGCAGCCTTTTTTCTCCTGCCACATGAAGCACTTCACTGACACCCT
CATCAGTGCCAACATAGTAAGCCAGTATACACTCCGCTAGCGCACTTTCGCCCCTCCTGGCATTGGTTCA
GCCTGTCGGAACTGGTATTTAACCAGACTAATTATTTTGATGCGCGAAATTAATCGTTACAGGAAAAGCC
AAAGCTGAATCGATTTTATGATTTGGTTCAATTCTTCCTTTAGCGGCATAATGTTTAATGACGTACGAAA
CGTCAGCGGTCAACACCCGCCAGCAATGGACTGTATTGCGCTCTTCGTGCGTCGCGTCTGTTAAAAACTG
GCGCTAACAATACAGGCTAAAGTCGAACCGCCAGGCTAGACTTTAGTTCCACAACACTAAACCTATAAGT
TGGGGAAATACA
[255 nt withheld, positions 1203-1457]
TAATTTCCCGGGTTCTTTTAAAAATCAGTCACAAGTAAGGTAGGGTTATGATTTCAGGCATTTTAGCATC
CCCGGGTATCGCTTTCGGTAAAGCTCTGCTTCTGAAAGAAGACGAAATTGTCATTGACCGGAAAAAAATT
TCTGCCGACCAGGTTGATCAGGAAGTTGAACGTTTTCTGAGCGGTCGTGCCAAGGCATCAGCCCAGCTGG
AAACGATCAAAACGAAAGCTGGTGAAACGTTCGGTGAAGAAAAAGAAGCCATCTTTGAAGGGCATATTAT
GCTGCTCGAAGATGAGGAGCTGGAGCAGGAAATCATAGCCCTGATTAAAGATAAGCACATGACAGCTGAC
GCAGCTGCTCATGAAGTTATCGAAGGTCAGGCTTCTGCCCTGGAAGAGCTGGATGATGAATACCTGAAAG
AACGTGCGGCTGACGTACGTGATATCGGTAAGCGCCTGCTGCGCAACATCCTGGGCCTGAAGATTATCGA
CCTGAGCGCCATTCAGGATGAAGTCATTCTGGTTGCCGCTGACCTGACGCCGTCCGAAACCGCACAGCTG
AACCTGAAGAAGGTGCTGGGTTTCATCACCGACGCGGGTGGCCGTACTTCCCACACCTCTATCATGGCGC
GTTCTCTGGAACTACCTGCTATCGTGGGTACCGGTAGCGTCACCTCTCAGGTGAAAAATGACGACTATCT
GATTCTGGATGCCGTAAATAATCAGGTTTACGTCAATCCAACCAACGAAGTTATTGATAAAATGCGCGCT
GTTCAGGAGCAAGTGGCTTCTGAAAAAGCAGAGCTTGCTAAACTGAAAGATCTGCCAGCTATTACGCTGG
ACGGTCACCAGGTAGAAGTATGCGCTAACATTGGTACGGTTCGTGACGTTGAAGGTGCAGAGCGTAACGG
CGCTGAAGGCGTTGGTCTGTATCGTACTGAGTTCCTGTTCATGGACCGCGACGCACTGCCCACTGAAGAA
GAACAGTTTGCTGCTTACAAAGCAGTGGCTGAAGCGTGTGGCTCGCAAGCGGTTATCGTTCGTACCATGG
ACATCGGCGGCGACAAAGAGCTGCCATACATGAACTTCCCGAAAGAAGAGAACCCGTTCCTCGGCTGGCG
CGCTATCCGTATCGCGATGGATCGTAGAGAGATCCTGCGCGATCAGCTCCGCGCTATCCTGCGTGCCTCG
GCTTTCGGTAAATTGCGCATTATGTTCCCGATGATCATCTCTGTTGAAGAAGTGCGTGCACTGCGCAAAG
AGATCGAAATCTACAAACAGGAACTGCGCGACGAAGGTAAAGCGTTTGACGAGTCAATTGAAATCGGCGT
AATGGTGGAAACACCGGCTGCCGCAACAATTGCACGTCATTTAGCCAAAGAAGTTGATTTCTTTAGTATC
GGCACCAATGATTTAACGCAGTACACTCTGGCAGTTGACCGTGGTAATGATATGATTTCACACCTTTACC
AGCCAATGTCACCGTCCGTGCTGAACTTGATCAAGCAAGTTATTGATGCTTCTCATGCTGAAGGCAAATG
GACTGGCATGTGTGGTGAGCTTGCTGGCGATGAACGTGCTACACTTCTGTTGCTGGGGATGGGTCTGGAC
GAATTCTCTATGAGCGCCATTTCTATCCCGCGCATTAAGAAGATTATCCGTAACACGAACTTCGAAGATG
CGAAGGTGTTAGCAGAGCAGGCTCTTGCTCAACCGACAACGGACGAGTTAATGACGCTGGTTAACAAGTT
CATTGAAGAAAAAACAATCTGCATGAGTAAAGGAGAAGAACTTTTCACTGGAGTTGTCCCAATTCTTGTT
GAATTAGATGGTGATGTTAATGGGCACAAATTTTCTGTCAGTGGAGAGGGTGAAGGTGATGCAACATACG
GAAAACTTACCCTTAAATTTATTTGCACTACTGGAAAACTACCTGTTCCATGGCCAACACTTGTCACTAC
TTTCGGTTATGGTGTTCAATGCTTTGCGAGATACCCAGATCATATGAAACAGCATGACTTTTTCAAGAGT
GCCATGCCCGAAGGTTATGTACAGGAAAGAACTATATTTTTCAAAGATGACGGGAACTACAAGACACGTG
CTGAAGTCAAGTTTGAAGGTGATACCCTTGTTAATAGAATCGAGTTAAAAGGTATTGATTTTAAAGAAGA
TGGAAACATTCTTGGACACAAATTGGAATACAACTATAACTCACACAATGTATACATCATGGCAGACAAA
CAAAAGAATGGAATCAAAGTTAACTTCAAAATTAGACACAACATTGAAGATGGAAGCGTTCAACTAGCAG
ACCATTATCAACAAAATACTCCAATTGGCGATGGCCCTGTCCTTTTACCAGACAACCATTACCTGTCCAC
ACAATCTGCCCTTTCGAAAGATCCCAACGAAAAGAGAGACCACATGGTCCTTCTTGAGTTTGTAACAGCT
GCTGGGATTACACATGGCATGGATGAACTATACAAATAGAATACGCCTATTTTTATAGGTTAATGTCATG
ATAATAATGGTTTCTTAGACGTCAGGTGGCACTTTTCGGGGAAATGTGCGCGGAACCCCTATTTGTTTAT
TTTTCTAAATACATTCAAATATGTATCCGCTCATGAGACAATAACCCTGATAAATGCTTCAATAATATTG
AAAAAGGAAGAGTATGAGTATTCAACATTTCCGTGTCGCCCTTATTCCCTTTTTTGCGGCATTTTGCCTT
CCTGTTTTTGCTCACCCAGAAACGCTGGTGAAAGTAAAAGATGCTGAAGATCAGTTGGGTGCACGAGTGG
GTTACATCGAACTGGATCTCAACAGCGGTAAGATCCTTGAGAGTTTTCGCCCCGAAGAACGTTTTCCAAT
GATGAGCACTTTTAAAGTTCTGCTATGTGGCGCGGTATTATCCCGTGTTGACGCCGGGCAAGAGCAACTC
GGTCGCCGCATACACTATTCTCAGAATGACTTGGTTGAGTACTCACCAGTCACAGAAAAGCATCTTACGG
ATGGCATGACAGTAAGAGAATTATGCAGTGCTGCCATAACCATGAGTGATAACACTGCGGCCAACTTACT
TCTGACAACGATCGGAGGACCGAAGGAGCTAACCGCTTTTTTGCACAACATGGGGGATCATGTAACTCGC
CTTGATCGTTGGGAACCGGAGCTGAATGAAGCCATACCAAACGACGAGCGTGACACCACGATGCCTGCAG
CAATGGCAACAACGTTGCGCAAACTATTAACTGGCGAACTACTTACTCTAGCTTCCCGGCAACAATTAAT
AGACTGGATGGAGGCGGATAAAGTTGCAGGACCACTTCTGCGCTCGGCCCTTCCGGCTGGCTGGTTTATT
GCTGATAAATCTGGAGCCGGTGAGCGTGGGTCTCGCGGTATCATTGCAGCACTGGGGCCAGATGGTAAGC
CCTCCCGTATCGTAGTTATCTACACGACGGGGAGTCAGGCAACTATGGATGAACGAAATAGACAGATCGC
TGAGATAGGTGCCTCACTGATTAAGCATTGGTAACTGTCAGACCAAGTTTACTCATATATACTTTAGATT
GATTTAAAACTTCATTTTTAATTTAAAAGGATCTAGGTGAAGATCCTTTTTGATAATC
Features (pLannotate 1.2.2; 8 found; start..end, strand, type, name):
     71..616     +  rep_origin     p15A ori: Plasmids containing the medium-copy-number p15A origin of replication can be propagated in E. coli cells that contain a second plasmid with the ColE1 origin.
    704..759     +  rep_origin     RSF ori (fragment): Plasmids containing the RSF 1030 origin of replication can be propagated in E. coli cells that contain additional plasmids with compatible origins.
    858..879     -  misc_feature   bom (fragment): basis of mobility region from pBR322
   1203..1457    +  CDS            ptsH (sequence withheld): PTHP_ECOLI - Also known as hpr. Experimental evidence at protein level: Swiss-Prot protein existence level 1. General (non sugar-specific) component of the phosphoenolpyruvate-dependent sugar phosphotransferase system (sugar PTS). This major carbohydrate active-transport system catalyzes the phosphorylation of incoming sugar substrates concomitantly with their translocation across the cell membrane. The phosphoryl group from phosphoenolpyruvate (PEP) is transferred to the phosphoryl carrier protein HPr by enzyme I. Phospho-HPr then transfers it to the PTS EIIA domain. From Escherichia coli (st
   1505..3229    +  CDS            ptsI: PT1_ECOLI - Experimental evidence at protein level: Swiss-Prot protein existence level 1. General (non sugar-specific) component of the phosphoenolpyruvate-dependent sugar phosphotransferase system (sugar PTS). This major carbohydrate active-transport system catalyzes the phosphorylation of incoming sugar substrates concomitantly with their translocation across the cell membrane. Enzyme I transfers the phosphoryl group from phosphoenolpyruvate (PEP) to the phosphoryl carrier protein (HPr) (PubMed:7876255, PubMed:12705838, PubMed:17053069). Can also use (Z)-3-fluoro-PEP (ZFPEP), (Z)-3-methyl- P
   3230..3943    +  CDS            GFPmut3: GFPmut3 is a basic (constitutively fluorescent) green fluorescent protein published in 1996, derived from Aequorea victoria. It is reported to be a very rapidly-maturing weak dimer.
   4026..4130    +  promoter       AmpR promoter: bla
   4131..4991    +  CDS            AmpR: β-lactamase; bla; confers resistance to ampicillin, carbenicillin, and related antibiotics
