[The description below was written by a language model from this plasmid's Addgene catalogue record and pLannotate feature annotations shown in this document.]
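Description:
pDY390 is a low-copy bacterial reporter plasmid built on the pACYC177 backbone for use in Escherichia coli. It replicates from the p15A origin, which is compatible with ColE1-type plasmids, and is selected with ampicillin through a β-lactamase gene driven by its native bla promoter. The annotation also picks up short fragments resembling an RSF origin and the pBR322 bom region, which are probably backbone remnants rather than functional elements.

The payload is the E. coli ptsI gene (1,725 bp), encoding Enzyme I of the phosphoenolpyruvate-dependent sugar phosphotransferase system, the protein that passes the phosphoryl group from PEP to the carrier protein HPr. In the sequenced plasmid, ptsI is preceded by the complete ptsH coding sequence (HPr), so the insert appears to carry a stretch of the native pts operon rather than ptsI alone. No promoter is annotated upstream, and the record does not state which one drives expression. GFPmut3, a rapidly maturing green fluorescent protein, is annotated starting immediately after the ptsI coding region. The stated purpose calls this a transcriptional fusion, whereas the catalogue fields list GFP as a C-terminal tag; the record does not settle whether a stop codon and separate ribosome-binding site lie at the junction.

The listed vector size (3,941 bp) is smaller than the 5,085 nt full sequence, which more likely reflects the actual construct. Given the associated work on fitness effects of synonymous edits in the E. coli genome, the plasmid most plausibly serves as a fluorescence readout of ptsI expression.
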