Addgene plasmid #182963: pDY390
Purpose: Amp-resistant, low copy (p15A ori), E. coli ptsI transcriptionally fused with GFP.
Depositing lab: Shelley Copley. Depositing organization: University of Colorado, Boulder. Publication: Synonymous edits in the Escherichia coli genome have substantial and condition-dependent effects on fitness. Yang DD, Rusch LM, Widney KA, Morgenthaler AB, Copley SD. Proc Natl Acad Sci U S A. 2024 Jan 30;121(5):e2316834121. doi: 10.1073/pnas.2316834121. Epub 2024 Jan 22. PubMed 38252823.
Backbone
  Vector backbone: pACYC177
  Total vector size (bp): 3941
  Vector type: Synthetic Biology
Growth in bacteria
  Bacterial resistance: Ampicillin, 100 μg/mL
  Growth temperature: 37°C
  Growth strain: DH5alpha
  Copy number: Low Copy
Gene/Insert
  Gene/Insert name: ptsI (alt name: Enzyme I; Enzyme Isugar; EIsugar; phosphoenolpyruvate-protein phosphotransferase PtsI)
  Species: E. coli
  Insert size (bp): 1725
  Tag / fusion protein: GFP (C terminal on insert)
  Cloning method: Gibson Cloning
  Sequencing primers: 5′ GTAGCGAGTCAGTGAGCGAGGAA; 3′ CGGATACATATTTGAATGTATTTAGAAA
Terms and licenses: Academic/Nonprofit Terms; Industry Terms: Not Available to Industry
How to cite: pDY390 was a gift from Shelley Copley (Addgene plasmid # 182963 ; http://n2t.net/addgene:182963 ; RRID:Addgene_182963)
